Addgene plasmid #111408: pScaf-8064.2
Purpose: pScaf phagemid with insert for generating DNA origami scaffold 8064 bases in length (v2)
Depositing lab: Shawn Douglas. Depositing organization: University of California, San Francisco (UCSF). Publication: Construction of a novel phagemid to produce custom DNA origami scaffolds. Nafisi PM, Aksel T, Douglas SM. Synth Biol (Oxf). 2018 Jan;3(1). doi: 10.1093/synbio/ysy015. Epub 2018 Aug 9. PubMed 30984875.
Backbone
  Vector backbone: pScaf
  Backbone size w/o insert (bp): 3154
  Total vector size (bp): 10819
  Modifications to backbone: Sequence inserted between KpnI/BamHI restriction sites
  Vector type: Bacterial Expression
Growth in bacteria
  Bacterial resistance: Ampicillin, 100 μg/mL
  Growth temperature: 37°C
  Growth strain: DH5alpha
  Growth instructions: 37°C for plasmid growth, 30°C for phagemid ssDNA preparation (if transformed into HFR/F+/F' strain)
  Copy number: High Copy
Gene/Insert
  Gene/Insert name: pScaf-BFJ
  Insert size (bp): 7683
  Cloning method: Restriction Enzyme; 5′ cloning site KpnI (not destroyed); 3′ cloning site BamHI (not destroyed)
  Sequencing primers: 5′ TAAGGGATTTTGCCGATTTC; 3′ CACAGGAAACAGCTATGACCATGATT
Terms and licenses: Academic/Nonprofit Terms; Industry Terms: Not Available to Industry
Depositor comments: Preprint available at https://www.biorxiv.org/content/early/2018/04/27/309682
How to cite: pScaf-8064.2 was a gift from Shawn Douglas (Addgene plasmid # 111408 ; http://n2t.net/addgene:111408 ; RRID:Addgene_111408)
