[The description below was written by a language model from this plasmid's Addgene catalogue record and pLannotate feature annotations shown in this document.]
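Description:
pScaf-8064.2 is a 10,819 bp phagemid built on the pScaf backbone and designed to produce a custom single-stranded DNA scaffold of 8,064 bases for DNA origami (a second version at this length). It is catalogued as a bacterial expression vector, but its role is ssDNA production rather than protein expression. In E. coli it is maintained as a double-stranded, high-copy plasmid through a ColE1/pUC-type origin and selected with ampicillin via the AmpR β-lactamase gene and its promoter.

The distinctive feature of the design is a pair of filamentous phage origin elements flanking the insert. A full M13 ori lies upstream and a fragmentary f1 ori lies just downstream. This layout is consistent with one element initiating (+) strand synthesis and the truncated one terminating it. The exported single strand would then contain the origin-bounded region and exclude the plasmid origin and resistance marker, which fits a scaffold shorter than the whole plasmid. Producing ssDNA requires a host carrying the F factor; the record does not say how the phage proteins are supplied.

The 7,683 bp insert, named pScaf-BFJ, sits between retained KpnI and BamHI sites. Automated annotation finds mostly bacteriophage lambda sequence in it: ea59, attP with a fragment of integrase, the replication gene P, ren, ninB, the portal protein B and part of the C/Nu3 scaffolding region. These segments run in mixed orientations and several are truncated, so they appear to serve as length-defining filler sequence rather than expressed genes. A short hit to a Plasmodium protein is probably a spurious match. Leftover lac promoter, operator and CAP site elements, plus lacI, rop and bom fragments, are backbone remnants outside the insert.
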