Features (pLannotate 1.2.2; 21 found; start..end, strand, type, name):
     44..424     +  rep_origin     M13 ori (sequence partly withheld): M13 bacteriophage origin of replication; arrow indicates direction of (+) strand synthesis
    428..1993    -  CDS            ea59: EA59_LAMBD - Protein predicted: Swiss-Prot protein existence level 4. From Escherichia phage lambda (Bacteriophage lambda).
   2466..2624    -  CDS            YDH2_PLAFS (fragment): Protein predicted: Swiss-Prot protein existence level 4. From Plasmodium falciparum (isolate fcm17 / Senegal).
   2606..2837    -  protein_bind   λ attP: attP; integrase from phage λ λ integrase
   2832..2996    -  CDS            λ integrase (fragment): integrase from phage λ; int
   3397..4095    +  CDS            P: VRPP_LAMBD - Experimental evidence at protein level: Swiss-Prot protein existence level 1. Replication protein P is necessary for the bidirectional replication of lambda DNA. It interacts with the ori (origin of replication) region of the genome during the initiation of replication. From Escherichia phage lambda (Bacteriophage lambda).
   4095..4382    +  CDS            ren: VREN_LAMBD - Protein predicted: Swiss-Prot protein existence level 4. From Escherichia phage lambda (Bacteriophage lambda).
   4459..4896    +  CDS            ninB: NINB_LAMBD - Experimental evidence at protein level: Swiss-Prot protein existence level 1. From Escherichia phage lambda (Bacteriophage lambda).
   4896..5552    +  CDS            Y290_LAMBD (fragment): Protein predicted: Swiss-Prot protein existence level 4. From Escherichia phage lambda (Bacteriophage lambda).
   5555..7147    +  CDS            B: PORTL_LAMBD - Experimental evidence at protein level: Swiss-Prot protein existence level 1. Forms the portal vertex of the capsid (PubMed:6228056, PubMed:6232391). This portal plays critical roles in head assembly, genome packaging, neck/tail attachment, and genome ejection (Probable). The portal protein multimerizes as a single ring-shaped homododecamer arranged around a central channel (PubMed:6232391). Binds to the terminase subunits to form the packaging machine (PubMed:7799432). From Escherichia phage lambda (Bacteriophage lambda).
   7134..8102    +  CDS            C (fragment): SCAF_LAMBD - Experimental evidence at protein level: Swiss-Prot protein existence level 1. Scaffolding protein Nu3 promotes icosahedral procapsid assembly. Acts by binding the major capsid protein gpE and multimerizing in interaction with portal dodecamer, thereby placing gpE in a context facilitating icosahedral procapsid formation. Cleaved by capsid assembly protease C after capsid completion. The cleavages products are evicted from the capsid before or during DNA packaging. From Escherichia phage lambda (Bacteriophage lambda).
   8108..8426    +  rep_origin     f1 ori (fragment) (sequence partly withheld): f1 bacteriophage origin of replication; arrow indicates direction of (+) strand synthesis
   8475..8497    -  protein_bind   lac operator (fragment): The lac repressor binds to the lac operator to inhibit transcription in E. coli. This inhibition can be relieved by adding lactose or isopropyl-β-D-thiogalactopyranoside (IPTG). lac repressor encoded by lacI
   8501..8531    -  promoter       lac promoter: promoter for the E. coli lac operon
   8546..8567    -  protein_bind   CAP binding site: CAP binding activates transcription in the presence of cAMP. E. coli catabolite activator protein
   8580..8672    -  CDS            lacI (fragment): lac repressor; lacI; The lac repressor binds to the lac operator to inhibit transcription in E. coli. This inhibition can be relieved by adding lactose or isopropyl-β-D-thiogalactopyranoside (IPTG).
   8855..9443    -  rep_origin     ori: high-copy-number ColE1/pMB1/pBR322/pUC origin of replication
   9614..10474   -  CDS            AmpR: β-lactamase; bla; confers resistance to ampicillin, carbenicillin, and related antibiotics
  10475..10579   -  promoter       AmpR promoter: bla
  10674..10709   +  CDS            rop (fragment): Rop protein, which maintains plasmids at low copy number; rop
  10811..43      +  misc_feature   bom (fragment) (across the origin): basis of mobility region from pBR322
>Addgene plasmid #111408 | pScaf-8064.2 | depositor full sequence | sequence record 209803 | pScaf-8064.2 sequence 10819 bps
CTATGCGGCATCAGAGCAGATTGTACTGAGAGTGCACCATATG
[124 nt withheld, positions 44-167]
C
[141 nt withheld, positions 169-309]
CCTTTGACGTTGGAGTCCACGTTCTTT
[37 nt withheld, positions 337-373]
ACCCTATCTCGGGCTATTCTTTTGATTTATAAGGGATTTTGCCGATTTCGGGGTACCTTTTTTAGATCTC
ATTATCATCGCTTTTAAAACGGTTCGACCTTCTAATCCTATCTGACCATTATAATTTTTTAGAATGGTTT
CATAAGAAAGCTCTGAATCAACGGACTGCGATAATAAGTGGTGGTATCCAGAATTTGTCACTTCAAGTAA
AAACACCTCACGAGTTAAAACACCTAAGTTCTCACCGAATGTCTCAATATCCGGACGGATAATATTTATT
GCTTCTCTTGACCGTAGGACTTTCCACATGCAGGATTTTGGAACCTCTTGCAGTACTACTGGGGAATGAG
TTGCAATTATTGCTACACCATTGCGTGCATCGAGTAAGTCGCTTAATGTTCGTAAAAAAGCAGAGAGCAA
AGGTGGATGCAGATGAACCTCTGGTTCATCGAATAAAACTAATGACTTTTCGCCAACGACATCTACTAAT
CTTGTGATAGTAAATAAAACAATTGCATGTCCAGAGCTCATTCGAAGCAGATATTTCTGGATATTGTCAT
AAAACAATTTAGTGAATTTATCATCGTCCACTTGAATCTGTGGTTCATTACGTCTTAACTCTTCATATTT
AGAAATGAGGCTGATGAGTTCCATATTTGAAAAGTTTTCATCACTACTTAGTTTTTTGATAGCTTCAAGC
CAGAGTTGTCTTTTTCTATCTACTCTCATACAACCAATAAATGCTGAAATGAATTCTAAGCGGAGATCGC
CTAGTGATTTTAAACTATTGCTGGCAGCATTCTTGAGTCCAATATAAAAGTATTGTGTACCTTTTGCTGG
GTCAGGTTGTTCTTTAGGAGGAGTAAAAGGATCAAATGCACTAAACGAAACTGAAACAAGCGATCGAAAA
TATCCCTTTGGGATTCTTGACTCGATAAGTCTATTATTTTCAGAGAAAAAATATTCATTGTTTTCTGGGT
TGGTGATTGCACCAATCATTCCATTCAAAATTGTTGTTTTACCACACCCATTCCGCCCGATAAAAGCATG
AATGTTCGTGCTGGGCATAGAATTAACCGTCACCTCAAAAGGTATAGTTAAATCACTGAATCCGGGAGCA
CTTTTTCTATTAAATGAAAAGTGGAAATCTGACAATTCTGGCAAACCATTTAACACACGTGCGAACTGTC
CATGAATTTCTGAAAGAGTTACCCCTCTAAGTAATGAGGTGTTAAGGACGCTTTCATTTTCAATGTCGGC
TAATCGATTTGGCCATACTACTAAATCCTGAATAGCTTTAAGAAGGTTATGTTTAAAACCATCGCTTAAT
TTGCTGAGATTAACATAGTAGTCAATGCTTTCACCTAAGGAAAAAAACATTTCAGGGAGTTGACTGAATT
TTTTATCTATTAATGAATAAGTGCTTACTTCTTCTTTTTGACCTACAAAACCAATTTTAACATTTCCGAT
ATCGCATTTTTCACCATGCTCATCAAAGACAGTAAGATAAAACATTGTAACAAAGGAATAGTCATTCCAA
CCATCTGCTCGTAGGAATGCCTTATTTTTTTCTACTGCAGGAATATACCCGCCTCTTTCAATAACACTAA
ACTCCAACATATAGTAACCCTTAATTTTATTAAAATAACCGCAATTTATTTGGCGGCAACACAGGATCTC
TCTTTTAAGTTACTCTCTATTACATACGTTTTCCATCTAAAAATTAGTAGTATTGAACTTAACGGGGCAT
CGTATTGTAGTTTTCCATATTTAGCTTTCTGCTTCCTTTTGGATAACCCACTGTTATTCATGTTGCATGG
TGCACTGTTTATACCAACGATATAGTCTATTAATGCATATATAGTATCGCCGAACGATTAGCTCTTCAGG
CTTCTGAAGAAGCGTTTCAAGTACTAATAAGCCGATAGATAGCCACGGACTTCGTAGCCATTTTTCATAA
GTGTTAACTTCCGCTCCTCGCTCATAACAGACATTCACTACAGTTATGGCGGAAAGGTATGCATGCTGGG
TGTGGGGAAGTCGTGAAAGAAAAGAAGTCAGCTGCGTCGTTTGACATCACTGCTATCTTCTTACTGGTTA
TGCAGGTCGTAGTGGGTGGCACACAAAGCTTTGCACTGGATTGCGAGGCTTTGTGCTTCTCTGGAGTGCG
ACAGGTTTGATGACAAAAAATTAGCGCAAGAAGACAAAAATCACCTTGCGCTAATGCTCTGTTACAGGTC
ACTAATACCATCTAAGTAGTTGATTCATAGTGACTGCATATGTTGTGTTTTACAGTATTATGTAGTCTGT
TTTTTATGCAAAATCTAATTTAATATATTGATATTTATATCATTTTACGTTTCTCGTTCAGCTTTTTTAT
ACTAAGTTGGCATTATAAAAAAGCATTGCTTATCAATTTGTTGCAACGAACAGGTCACTATCAGTCAAAA
TAAAATCATTATTTGATTTCAATTTTGTCCCACTCCCTGCCTCTGTCATCACGATACTGTGATGCCATGG
TGTCCGACTTATGCCCGAGAAGATGTTGAGCAAACTTATCGCTTATCTGCTTCTCATAGAGTCTTGCAGA
CAAACTGCGCAACTCGTGAAAGGTAGGCGGATCTTCTTGACCAGCCAGAAAACGACCTTTCTGTGGTGAA
ACCGGATGCTGCAATTCAGAGCGGCAGCAAGTGGGGGACAGCAGAAGACCTGACCGCCGCAGAGTGGATG
TTTGACATGGTGAAGACTATCGCACCATCAGCCAGAAAACCGAATTTTGCTGGGTGGGCTAACGATATCC
GCCTGATGCGTGAACGTGACGGACGTAACCACCGCGACATGTGTGTGCTGTTCCGCTGGGCATGCCAGGA
CAACTTCTGGTCCGGTAACGTGCTGAGCCCGGCCAAACTCCGCGATAAGTGGACCCAACTCGAAATCAAC
CGTAACAAGCAACAGGCAGGCGTGACAGCCAGCAAACCAAAACTCGACCTGACAAACACAGACTGGATTT
ACGGGGTGGATCTATGAAAAACATCGCCGCACAGATGGTTAACTTTGACCGTGAGCAGATGCGTCGGATC
GCCAACAACATGCCGGAACAGTACGACGAAAAGCCGCAGGTACAGCAGGTAGCGCAGATCATCAACGGTG
TGTTCAGCCAGTTACTGGCAACTTTCCCGGCGAGCCTGGCTAACCGTGACCAGAACGAAGTGAACGAAAT
CCGTCGCCAGTGGGTTCTGGCTTTTCGGGAAAACGGGATCACCACGATGGAACAGGTTAACGCAGGAATG
CGCGTAGCCCGTCGGCAGAATCGACCATTTCTGCCATCACCCGGGCAGTTTGTTGCATGGTGCCGGGAAG
AAGCATCCGTTACCGCCGGACTGCCAAACGTCAGCGAGCTGGTTGATATGGTTTACGAGTATTGCCGGAA
GCGAGGCCTGTATCCGGATGCGGAGTCTTATCCGTGGAAATCAAACGCGCACTACTGGCTGGTTACCAAC
CTGTATCAGAACATGCGGGCCAATGCGCTTACTGATGCGGAATTACGCCGTAAGGCCGCAGATGAGCTTG
TCCATATGACTGCGAGAATTAACCGTGGTGAGGCGATCCCTGAACCAGTAAAACAACTTCCTGTCATGGG
CGGTAGACCTCTAAATCGTGCACAGGCTCTGGCGAAGATCGCAGAAATCAAAGCTAAGTTCGGACTGAAA
GGAGCAAGTGTATGACGGGCAAAGAGGCAATTATTCATTACCTGGGGACGCATAATAGCTTCTGTGCGCC
GGACGTTGCCGCGCTAACAGGCGCAACAGTAACCAGCATAAATCAGGCCGCGGCTAAAATGGCACGGGCA
GGTCTTCTGGTTATCGAAGGTAAGGTCTGGCGAACGGTGTATTACCGGTTTGCTACCAGGGAAGAACGGG
AAGGAAAGATGAGCACGAACCTGGTTTTTAAGGAGTGTCGCCAGAGTGCCGCGATGAAACGGGTATTGGC
GGTATATGGAGTTAAAAGATGACCATCTACATTACTGAGCTAATAACAGGCCTGCTGGTAATCGCAGGCC
TTTTTATTTGGGGGAGAGGGAAGTCATGAAAAAACTAACCTTTGAAATTCGATCTCCAGCACATCAGCAA
AACGCTATTCACGCAGTACAGCAAATCCTTCCAGACCCAACCAAACCAATCGTAGTAACCATTCAGGAAC
GCAACCGCAGCTTAGACCAAAACAGGAAGCTATGGGCCTGCTTAGGTGACGTCTCTCGTCAGGTTGAATG
GCATGGTCGCTGGCTGGATGCAGAAAGCTGGAAGTGTGTGTTTACCGCAGCATTAAAGCAGCAGGATGTT
GTTCCTAACCTTGCCGGGAATGGCTTTGTGGTAATAGGCCAGTCAACCAGCAGGATGCGTGTAGGCGAAT
TTGCGGAGCTATTAGAGCTTATACAGGCATTCGGTACAGAGCGTGGCGTTAAGTGGTCAGACGAAGCGAG
ACTGGCTCTGGAGTGGAAAGCGAGATGGGGAGACAGGGCTGCATGATAAATGTCGTTAGTTTCTCCGGTG
GCAGGACGTCAGCATATTTGCTCTGGCTAATGGAGCAAAAGCGACGGGCAGGTAAAGACGTGCATTACGT
TTTCATGGATACAGGTTGTGAACATCCAATGACATATCGGTTTGTCAGGGAAGTTGTGAAGTTCTGGGAT
ATACCGCTCACCGTATTGCAGGTTGATATCAACCCGGAGCTTGGACAGCCAAATGGTTATACGGTATGGG
AACCAAAGGATATTCAGACGCGAATGCCTGTTCTGAAGCCATTTATCGATATGGTAAAGAAATATGGCAC
TCCATACGTCGGCGGCGCGTTCTGCACTGACAGATTAAAACTCGTTCCCTTCACCAAATACTGTGATGAC
CATTTCGGGCGAGGGAATTACACCACGTGGATTGGCATCAGAGCTGATGAACCGAAGCGGCTAAAGCCAA
AGCCTGGAATCAGATATCTTGCTGAACTGTCAGACTTTGAGAAGGAAGATATCCTCGCATGGTGGAAGCA
ACAACCATTCGATTTGCAAATACCGGAACATCTCGGTAACTGCATATTCTGCATTAAAAAATCAACGCAA
AAAATCGGACTTGCCTGCAAAGATGAGGAGGGATTGCAGCGTGTTTTTAATGAGGTCATCACGGGATCTA
AACGCCCACCATTCCCACCCTTCTGGGGCCGGACGGCATGACATCGCTGCGCGAATATGCCGGTTATCAC
GGCGGTGGCAGCGGATTTGGAGGGCAGTTGCGGTCGTGGAACCCACCGAGTGAAAGTGTGGATGCAGCCC
TGTTGCCCAACTTTACCCGTGGCAATGCCCGCGCAGACGATCTGGTACGCAATAACGGCTATGCCGCCAA
CGCCATCCAGCTGCATCAGGATCATATCGTCGGGTCTTTTTTCCGGCTCAGTCATCGCCCAAGCTGGCGC
TATCTGGGCATCGGGGAGGAAGAAGCCCGTGCCTTTTCCCGCGAGGTTGAAGCGGCATGGAAAGAGTTTG
CCGAGGATGACTGCTGCTGCATTGACGTTGAGCGAAAACGCACGTTTACCATGATGATTCGGGAAGGTGT
GGCCATGCACGCCTTTAACGGTGAACTGTTCGTTCAGGCCACCTGGGATACCAGTTCGTCGCGGCTTTTC
CGGACACAGTTCCGGATGGTCAGCCCGAAGCGCATCAGCAACCCGAACAATACCGGCGACAGCCGGAACT
GCCGTGCCGGTGTGCAGATTAATGACAGCGGTGCGGCGCTGGGATATTACGTCAGCGAGGACGGGTATCC
TGGCTGGATGCCGCAGAAATGGACATGGATACCCCGTGAGTTACCCGGCGGGCGCGCCTCGTTCATTCAC
GTTTTTGAACCCGTGGAGGACGGGCAGACTCGCGGTGCAAATGTGTTTTACAGCGTGATGGAGCAGATGA
AGATGCTCGACACGCTGCAGAACACGCAGCTGCAGAGCGCCATTGTGAAGGCGATGTATGCCGCCACCAT
TGAGAGTGAGCTGGATACGCAGTCAGCGATGGATTTTATTCTGGGCGCGAACAGTCAGGAGCAGCGGGAA
AGGCTGACCGGCTGGATTGGTGAAATTGCCGCGTATTACGCCGCAGCGCCGGTCCGGCTGGGAGGCGCAA
AAGTACCGCACCTGATGCCGGGTGACTCACTGAACCTGCAGACGGCTCAGGATACGGATAACGGCTACTC
CGTGTTTGAGCAGTCACTGCTGCGGTATATCGCTGCCGGGCTGGGTGTCTCGTATGAGCAGCTTTCCCGG
AATTACGCCCAGATGAGCTACTCCACGGCACGGGCCAGTGCGAACGAGTCGTGGGCGTACTTTATGGGGC
GGCGAAAATTCGTCGCATCCCGTCAGGCGAGCCAGATGTTTCTGTGCTGGCTGGAAGAGGCCATCGTTCG
CCGCGTGGTGACGTTACCTTCAAAAGCGCGCTTCAGTTTTCAGGAAGCCCGCAGTGCCTGGGGGAACTGC
GACTGGATAGGCTCCGGTCGTATGGCCATCGATGGTCTGAAAGAAGTTCAGGAAGCGGTGATGCTGATAG
AAGCCGGACTGAGTACCTACGAGAAAGAGTGCGCAAAACGCGGTGACGACTATCAGGAAATTTTTGCCCA
GCAGGTCCGTGAAACGATGGAGCGCCGTGCAGCCGGTCTTAAACCGCCCGCCTGGGCGGCTGCAGCATTT
GAATCCGGGCTGCGACAATCAACAGAGGAGGAGAAGAGTGACAGCAGAGCTGCGTAATCTCCCGCATATT
GCCAGCATGGCCTTTAATGAGCCGCTGATGCTTGAACCCGCCTATGCGCGGGTTTTCTTTTGTGCGCTTG
CAGGCCAGCTTGGGATCAGCAGCCTGACGGATGCGGTGTCCGGCGACAGCCTGACTGCCCAGGAGGCACT
CGCGACGCTGGCATTATCCGGTGATGATGACGGACCACGACAGGCCCGCAGTTATCAGGTCATGAACGGC
ATCGCCGTGCTGCCGGTGTCCGGCACGCTGGTCAGCCGGACGCGGGCGCTGCAGCCGTACTCGGGGATGA
CCGGTTACAACGGCATTATCGCCCGTCTGCAACAGGCTGCCAGCGATCCGATGGTGGACGGCATTCTGCT
CGATATGGACACGCCCGGCGGGATGGTGGCGGGGGCATTTGACTGCGCTGACATCATCGCCCGTGTGCGT
GACATAAAACCGGTATGGGCGCTTGCCAACGACATGAACTGCAGTGCAGGTCAGTTGCTTGCCAGTGCCG
CCTCCCGGCGTCTGGTCACGCAGACCGCCCGGACAGGCTCCATCGGCGTCATGATGGCTCACAGTAATTA
CGGTGCTGCGCTGGAGAAACAGGGTGTGGAAATCACGCTGATTTACAGCGGCAGCCATAAGGTGGATGGC
AACCCCTACAGCCATCTTCCGGATGACGTCCGGGAGACACTGCAGTCCCGGATGGACGCAACCCGCCAGA
TGTTTGCGCAGAAGGTGTCGGCATATACCGGCCTGTCCGTGCAGGTTGTGCTGGATACCGAGGCTGCAGT
GTACAGCGGTCAGGAGGCCATTGATGCCGGACTGGCTGATGAACTTGTTAACAGCACCGATGCGATCACC
GTCATGCGTGATGCACTGGATGCACGTAAATCCCGTCTCTCAGGAGGGCGAATGACCAAAGAGACTCAAT
CAACAACTGTTTCAGCCACTGCTTCGCAGGATCC
[124 nt withheld, positions 8108-8231]
C
[141 nt withheld, positions 8233-8373]
CCTTTGACGTTGGAGTCCACGTTCTTTAATAGTGGACTCTTGTTCCAAACTGGTTTAACACTCAGAATTC
GTAATCATGGTCATAGCTGTTTCCTGTGTGAAATTGTTATCCGCTCACAATTCCACACAACATACGAGCC
GGAAGCATAAAGTGTAAAGCCTGGGGTGCCTAATGAGTGAGCTAACTCACATTAATTGCGTTGCGCTCAC
TGCCCGCTTTCCAGTCGGGAAACCTGTCGTGCCAGCTGCATTAATGAATCGGCCAACGCGCGGGGAGAGG
CGGTTTGCGTATTGGGCGCTCTTCCGCTTCCTCGCTCACTGACTCGCTGCGCTCGGTCGTTCGGCTGCGG
CGAGCGGTATCAGCTCACTCAAAGGCGGTAATACGGTTATCCACAGAATCAGGGGATAACGCAGGAAAGA
ACATGTGAGCAAAAGGCCAGCAAAAGGCCAGGAACCGTAAAAAGGCCGCGTTGCTGGCGTTTTTCCATAG
GCTCCGCCCCCCTGACGAGCATCACAAAAATCGACGCTCAAGTCAGAGGTGGCGAAACCCGACAGGACTA
TAAAGATACCAGGCGTTTCCCCCTGGAAGCTCCCTCGTGCGCTCTCCTGTTCCGACCCTGCCGCTTACCG
GATACCTGTCCGCCTTTCTCCCTTCGGGAAGCGTGGCGCTTTCTCATAGCTCACGCTGTAGGTATCTCAG
TTCGGTGTAGGTCGTTCGCTCCAAGCTGGGCTGTGTGCACGAACCCCCCGTTCAGCCCGACCGCTGCGCC
TTATCCGGTAACTATCGTCTTGAGTCCAACCCGGTAAGACACGACTTATCGCCACTGGCAGCAGCCACTG
GTAACAGGATTAGCAGAGCGAGGTATGTAGGCGGTGCTACAGAGTTCTTGAAGTGGTGGCCTAACTACGG
CTACACTAGAAGGACAGTATTTGGTATCTGCGCTCTGCTGAAGCCAGTTACCTTCGGAAAAAGAGTTGGT
AGCTCTTGATCCGGCAAACAAACCACCGCTGGTAGCGGTGGTTTTTTTGTTTGCAAGCAGCAGATTACGC
GCAGAAAAAAAGGATCTCAAGAAGATCCTTTGATCTTTTCTACGGGGTCTGACGCTCAGTGGAACGAAAA
CTCACGTTAAGGGATTTTGGTCATGAGATTATCAAAAAGGATCTTCACCTAGATCCTTTTAAATTAAAAA
TGAAGTTTTAAATCAATCTAAAGTATATATGAGTAAACTTGGTCTGACAGTTACCAATGCTTAATCAGTG
AGGCACCTATCTCAGCGATCTGTCTATTTCGTTCATCCATAGTTGCCTGACTCCCCGTCGTGTAGATAAC
TACGATACGGGAGGGCTTACCATCTGGCCCCAGTGCTGCAATGATACCGCGAGACCCACGCTCACCGGCT
CCAGATTTATCAGCAATAAACCAGCCAGCCGGAAGGGCCGAGCGCAGAAGTGGTCCTGCAACTTTATCCG
CCTCCATCCAGTCTATTAATTGTTGCCGGGAAGCTAGAGTAAGTAGTTCGCCAGTTAATAGTTTGCGCAA
CGTTGTTGCCATTGCTACAGGCATCGTGGTGTCACGCTCGTCGTTTGGTATGGCTTCATTCAGCTCCGGT
TCCCAACGATCAAGGCGAGTTACATGATCCCCCATGTTGTGCAAAAAAGCGGTTAGCTCCTTCGGTCCTC
CGATCGTTGTCAGAAGTAAGTTGGCCGCAGTGTTATCACTCATGGTTATGGCAGCACTGCATAATTCTCT
TACTGTCATGCCATCCGTAAGATGCTTTTCTGTGACTGGTGAGTACTCAACCAAGTCATTCTGAGAATAG
TGTATGCGGCGACCGAGTTGCTCTTGCCCGGCGTCAATACGGGATAATACCGCGCCACATAGCAGAACTT
TAAAAGTGCTCATCATTGGAAAACGTTCTTCGGGGCGAAAACTCTCAAGGATCTTACCGCTGTTGAGATC
CAGTTCGATGTAACCCACTCGTGCACCCAACTGATCTTCAGCATCTTTTACTTTCACCAGCGTTTCTGGG
TGAGCAAAAACAGGAAGGCAAAATGCCGCAAAAAAGGGAATAAGGGCGACACGGAAATGTTGAATACTCA
TACTCTTCCTTTTTCAATATTATTGAAGCATTTATCAGGGTTATTGTCTCATGAGCGGATACATATTTGA
ATGTATTTAGAAAAATAAACAAATAGGGGTTCCGCGCACATTTCCCCGAAAAGTGCCACCTGACGTCTAA
GAAACCATTATTATCATGACATTAACCTATAAAAATAGGCGTATCACGAGGCCCTTTCGTCTCGCGCGTT
TCGGTGATGACGGTGAAAACCTCTGACACATGCAGCTCCCGGAGACGGTCACAGCTTGTCTGTAAGCGGA
TGCCGGGAGCAGACAAGCCCGTCAGGGCGCGTCAGCGGGTGTTGGCGGGTGTCGGGGCTGGCTTAA
