Features (pLannotate 1.2.2; 21 found; start..end, strand, type, name):
     44..424     +  rep_origin     M13 ori (sequence partly withheld): M13 bacteriophage origin of replication; arrow indicates direction of (+) strand synthesis
    428..1993    -  CDS            ea59: EA59_LAMBD - Protein predicted: Swiss-Prot protein existence level 4. From Escherichia phage lambda (Bacteriophage lambda).
   2466..2624    -  CDS            YDH2_PLAFS (fragment): Protein predicted: Swiss-Prot protein existence level 4. From Plasmodium falciparum (isolate fcm17 / Senegal).
   2606..2837    -  protein_bind   λ attP: attP; integrase from phage λ λ integrase
   2832..2996    -  CDS            λ integrase (fragment): integrase from phage λ; int
   3397..4095    +  CDS            P: VRPP_LAMBD - Experimental evidence at protein level: Swiss-Prot protein existence level 1. Replication protein P is necessary for the bidirectional replication of lambda DNA. It interacts with the ori (origin of replication) region of the genome during the initiation of replication. From Escherichia phage lambda (Bacteriophage lambda).
   4095..4382    +  CDS            ren: VREN_LAMBD - Protein predicted: Swiss-Prot protein existence level 4. From Escherichia phage lambda (Bacteriophage lambda).
   4459..4896    +  CDS            ninB: NINB_LAMBD - Experimental evidence at protein level: Swiss-Prot protein existence level 1. From Escherichia phage lambda (Bacteriophage lambda).
   4896..5552    +  CDS            Y290_LAMBD (fragment): Protein predicted: Swiss-Prot protein existence level 4. From Escherichia phage lambda (Bacteriophage lambda).
   5555..7147    +  CDS            B: PORTL_LAMBD - Experimental evidence at protein level: Swiss-Prot protein existence level 1. Forms the portal vertex of the capsid (PubMed:6228056, PubMed:6232391). This portal plays critical roles in head assembly, genome packaging, neck/tail attachment, and genome ejection (Probable). The portal protein multimerizes as a single ring-shaped homododecamer arranged around a central channel (PubMed:6232391). Binds to the terminase subunits to form the packaging machine (PubMed:7799432). From Escherichia phage lambda (Bacteriophage lambda).
   7134..8102    +  CDS            C (fragment): SCAF_LAMBD - Experimental evidence at protein level: Swiss-Prot protein existence level 1. Scaffolding protein Nu3 promotes icosahedral procapsid assembly. Acts by binding the major capsid protein gpE and multimerizing in interaction with portal dodecamer, thereby placing gpE in a context facilitating icosahedral procapsid formation. Cleaved by capsid assembly protease C after capsid completion. The cleavages products are evicted from the capsid before or during DNA packaging. From Escherichia phage lambda (Bacteriophage lambda).
   8108..8426    +  rep_origin     f1 ori (fragment) (sequence partly withheld): f1 bacteriophage origin of replication; arrow indicates direction of (+) strand synthesis
   8475..8497    -  protein_bind   lac operator (fragment): The lac repressor binds to the lac operator to inhibit transcription in E. coli. This inhibition can be relieved by adding lactose or isopropyl-β-D-thiogalactopyranoside (IPTG). lac repressor encoded by lacI
   8501..8531    -  promoter       lac promoter: promoter for the E. coli lac operon
   8546..8567    -  protein_bind   CAP binding site: CAP binding activates transcription in the presence of cAMP. E. coli catabolite activator protein
   8580..8672    -  CDS            lacI (fragment): lac repressor; lacI; The lac repressor binds to the lac operator to inhibit transcription in E. coli. This inhibition can be relieved by adding lactose or isopropyl-β-D-thiogalactopyranoside (IPTG).
   8855..9443    -  rep_origin     ori: high-copy-number ColE1/pMB1/pBR322/pUC origin of replication
   9614..10474   -  CDS            AmpR: β-lactamase; bla; confers resistance to ampicillin, carbenicillin, and related antibiotics
  10475..10579   -  promoter       AmpR promoter: bla
  10674..10709   +  CDS            rop (fragment): Rop protein, which maintains plasmids at low copy number; rop
  10811..43      +  misc_feature   bom (fragment) (across the origin): basis of mobility region from pBR322
>Addgene plasmid #111408 | pScaf-8064.2 | addgene full sequence | sequence record 217046 | Addgene NGS Result
CTATGCGGCATCAGAGCAGATTGTACTGAGAGTGCACCATATG
[124 nt withheld, positions 44-167]
C
[141 nt withheld, positions 169-309]
CCTTTGACGTTGGAGTCCACGTTCTTT
[37 nt withheld, positions 337-373]
ACCCTATCTCGGGCTATTCTTTTGATTTATAAGGGATTTTGCCGATTTCGGGGTACCTTTTTTAGATCTC
ATTATCATCGCTTTTAAAACGGTTCGACCTTCTAATCCTATCTGACCATTATAATTTTTTAGAATGGTTT
CATAAGAAAGCTCTGAATCAACGGACTGCGATAATAAGTGGTGGTATCCAGAATTTGTCACTTCAAGTAA
AAACACCTCACGAGTTAAAACACCTAAGTTCTCACCGAATGTCTCAATATCCGGACGGATAATATTTATT
GCTTCTCTTGACCGTAGGACTTTCCACATGCAGGATTTTGGAACCTCTTGCAGTACTACTGGGGAATGAG
TTGCAATTATTGCTACACCATTGCGTGCATCGAGTAAGTCGCTTAATGTTCGTAAAAAAGCAGAGAGCAA
AGGTGGATGCAGATGAACCTCTGGTTCATCGAATAAAACTAATGACTTTTCGCCAACGACATCTACTAAT
CTTGTGATAGTAAATAAAACAATTGCATGTCCAGAGCTCATTCGAAGCAGATATTTCTGGATATTGTCAT
AAAACAATTTAGTGAATTTATCATCGTCCACTTGAATCTGTGGTTCATTACGTCTTAACTCTTCATATTT
AGAAATGAGGCTGATGAGTTCCATATTTGAAAAGTTTTCATCACTACTTAGTTTTTTGATAGCTTCAAGC
CAGAGTTGTCTTTTTCTATCTACTCTCATACAACCAATAAATGCTGAAATGAATTCTAAGCGGAGATCGC
CTAGTGATTTTAAACTATTGCTGGCAGCATTCTTGAGTCCAATATAAAAGTATTGTGTACCTTTTGCTGG
GTCAGGTTGTTCTTTAGGAGGAGTAAAAGGATCAAATGCACTAAACGAAACTGAAACAAGCGATCGAAAA
TATCCCTTTGGGATTCTTGACTCGATAAGTCTATTATTTTCAGAGAAAAAATATTCATTGTTTTCTGGGT
TGGTGATTGCACCAATCATTCCATTCAAAATTGTTGTTTTACCACACCCATTCCGCCCGATAAAAGCATG
AATGTTCGTGCTGGGCATAGAATTAACCGTCACCTCAAAAGGTATAGTTAAATCACTGAATCCGGGAGCA
CTTTTTCTATTAAATGAAAAGTGGAAATCTGACAATTCTGGCAAACCATTTAACACACGTGCGAACTGTC
CATGAATTTCTGAAAGAGTTACCCCTCTAAGTAATGAGGTGTTAAGGACGCTTTCATTTTCAATGTCGGC
TAATCGATTTGGCCATACTACTAAATCCTGAATAGCTTTAAGAAGGTTATGTTTAAAACCATCGCTTAAT
TTGCTGAGATTAACATAGTAGTCAATGCTTTCACCTAAGGAAAAAAACATTTCAGGGAGTTGACTGAATT
TTTTATCTATTAATGAATAAGTGCTTACTTCTTCTTTTTGACCTACAAAACCAATTTTAACATTTCCGAT
ATCGCATTTTTCACCATGCTCATCAAAGACAGTAAGATAAAACATTGTAACAAAGGAATAGTCATTCCAA
CCATCTGCTCGTAGGAATGCCTTATTTTTTTCTACTGCAGGAATATACCCGCCTCTTTCAATAACACTAA
ACTCCAACATATAGTAACCCTTAATTTTATTAAAATAACCGCAATTTATTTGGCGGCAACACAGGATCTC
TCTTTTAAGTTACTCTCTATTACATACGTTTTCCATCTAAAAATTAGTAGTATTGAACTTAACGGGGCAT
CGTATTGTAGTTTTCCATATTTAGCTTTCTGCTTCCTTTTGGATAACCCACTGTTATTCATGTTGCATGG
TGCACTGTTTATACCAACGATATAGTCTATTAATGCATATATAGTATCGCCGAACGATTAGCTCTTCAGG
CTTCTGAAGAAGCGTTTCAAGTACTAATAAGCCGATAGATAGCCACGGACTTCGTAGCCATTTTTCATAA
GTGTTAACTTCCGCTCCTCGCTCATAACAGACATTCACTACAGTTATGGCGGAAAGGTATGCATGCTGGG
TGTGGGGAAGTCGTGAAAGAAAAGAAGTCAGCTGCGTCGTTTGACATCACTGCTATCTTCTTACTGGTTA
TGCAGGTCGTAGTGGGTGGCACACAAAGCTTTGCACTGGATTGCGAGGCTTTGTGCTTCTCTGGAGTGCG
ACAGGTTTGATGACAAAAAATTAGCGCAAGAAGACAAAAATCACCTTGCGCTAATGCTCTGTTACAGGTC
ACTAATACCATCTAAGTAGTTGATTCATAGTGACTGCATATGTTGTGTTTTACAGTATTATGTAGTCTGT
TTTTTATGCAAAATCTAATTTAATATATTGATATTTATATCATTTTACGTTTCTCGTTCAGCTTTTTTAT
ACTAAGTTGGCATTATAAAAAAGCATTGCTTATCAATTTGTTGCAACGAACAGGTCACTATCAGTCAAAA
TAAAATCATTATTTGATTTCAATTTTGTCCCACTCCCTGCCTCTGTCATCACGATACTGTGATGCCATGG
TGTCCGACTTATGCCCGAGAAGATGTTGAGCAAACTTATCGCTTATCTGCTTCTCATAGAGTCTTGCAGA
CAAACTGCGCAACTCGTGAAAGGTAGGCGGATCTTCTTGACCAGCCAGAAAACGACCTTTCTGTGGTGAA
ACCGGATGCTGCAATTCAGAGCGGCAGCAAGTGGGGGACAGCAGAAGACCTGACCGCCGCAGAGTGGATG
TTTGACATGGTGAAGACTATCGCACCATCAGCCAGAAAACCGAATTTTGCTGGGTGGGCTAACGATATCC
GCCTGATGCGTGAACGTGACGGACGTAACCACCGCGACATGTGTGTGCTGTTCCGCTGGGCATGCCAGGA
CAACTTCTGGTCCGGTAACGTGCTGAGCCCGGCCAAACTCCGCGATAAGTGGACCCAACTCGAAATCAAC
CGTAACAAGCAACAGGCAGGCGTGACAGCCAGCAAACCAAAACTCGACCTGACAAACACAGACTGGATTT
ACGGGGTGGATCTATGAAAAACATCGCCGCACAGATGGTTAACTTTGACCGTGAGCAGATGCGTCGGATC
GCCAACAACATGCCGGAACAGTACGACGAAAAGCCGCAGGTACAGCAGGTAGCGCAGATCATCAACGGTG
TGTTCAGCCAGTTACTGGCAACTTTCCCGGCGAGCCTGGCTAACCGTGACCAGAACGAAGTGAACGAAAT
CCGTCGCCAGTGGGTTCTGGCTTTTCGGGAAAACGGGATCACCACGATGGAACAGGTTAACGCAGGAATG
CGCGTAGCCCGTCGGCAGAATCGACCATTTCTGCCATCACCCGGGCAGTTTGTTGCATGGTGCCGGGAAG
AAGCATCCGTTACCGCCGGACTGCCAAACGTCAGCGAGCTGGTTGATATGGTTTACGAGTATTGCCGGAA
GCGAGGCCTGTATCCGGATGCGGAGTCTTATCCGTGGAAATCAAACGCGCACTACTGGCTGGTTACCAAC
CTGTATCAGAACATGCGGGCCAATGCGCTTACTGATGCGGAATTACGCCGTAAGGCCGCAGATGAGCTTG
TCCATATGACTGCGAGAATTAACCGTGGTGAGGCGATCCCTGAACCAGTAAAACAACTTCCTGTCATGGG
CGGTAGACCTCTAAATCGTGCACAGGCTCTGGCGAAGATCGCAGAAATCAAAGCTAAGTTCGGACTGAAA
GGAGCAAGTGTATGACGGGCAAAGAGGCAATTATTCATTACCTGGGGACGCATAATAGCTTCTGTGCGCC
GGACGTTGCCGCGCTAACAGGCGCAACAGTAACCAGCATAAATCAGGCCGCGGCTAAAATGGCACGGGCA
GGTCTTCTGGTTATCGAAGGTAAGGTCTGGCGAACGGTGTATTACCGGTTTGCTACCAGGGAAGAACGGG
AAGGAAAGATGAGCACGAACCTGGTTTTTAAGGAGTGTCGCCAGAGTGCCGCGATGAAACGGGTATTGGC
GGTATATGGAGTTAAAAGATGACCATCTACATTACTGAGCTAATAACAGGCCTGCTGGTAATCGCAGGCC
TTTTTATTTGGGGGAGAGGGAAGTCATGAAAAAACTAACCTTTGAAATTCGATCTCCAGCACATCAGCAA
AACGCTATTCACGCAGTACAGCAAATCCTTCCAGACCCAACCAAACCAATCGTAGTAACCATTCAGGAAC
GCAACCGCAGCTTAGACCAAAACAGGAAGCTATGGGCCTGCTTAGGTGACGTCTCTCGTCAGGTTGAATG
GCATGGTCGCTGGCTGGATGCAGAAAGCTGGAAGTGTGTGTTTACCGCAGCATTAAAGCAGCAGGATGTT
GTTCCTAACCTTGCCGGGAATGGCTTTGTGGTAATAGGCCAGTCAACCAGCAGGATGCGTGTAGGCGAAT
TTGCGGAGCTATTAGAGCTTATACAGGCATTCGGTACAGAGCGTGGCGTTAAGTGGTCAGACGAAGCGAG
ACTGGCTCTGGAGTGGAAAGCGAGATGGGGAGACAGGGCTGCATGATAAATGTCGTTAGTTTCTCCGGTG
GCAGGACGTCAGCATATTTGCTCTGGCTAATGGAGCAAAAGCGACGGGCAGGTAAAGACGTGCATTACGT
TTTCATGGATACAGGTTGTGAACATCCAATGACATATCGGTTTGTCAGGGAAGTTGTGAAGTTCTGGGAT
ATACCGCTCACCGTATTGCAGGTTGATATCAACCCGGAGCTTGGACAGCCAAATGGTTATACGGTATGGG
AACCAAAGGATATTCAGACGCGAATGCCTGTTCTGAAGCCATTTATCGATATGGTAAAGAAATATGGCAC
TCCATACGTCGGCGGCGCGTTCTGCACTGACAGATTAAAACTCGTTCCCTTCACCAAATACTGTGATGAC
CATTTCGGGCGAGGGAATTACACCACGTGGATTGGCATCAGAGCTGATGAACCGAAGCGGCTAAAGCCAA
AGCCTGGAATCAGATATCTTGCTGAACTGTCAGACTTTGAGAAGGAAGATATCCTCGCATGGTGGAAGCA
ACAACCATTCGATTTGCAAATACCGGAACATCTCGGTAACTGCATATTCTGCATTAAAAAATCAACGCAA
AAAATCGGACTTGCCTGCAAAGATGAGGAGGGATTGCAGCGTGTTTTTAATGAGGTCATCACGGGATCTA
AACGCCCACCATTCCCACCCTTCTGGGGCCGGACGGCATGACATCGCTGCGCGAATATGCCGGTTATCAC
GGCGGTGGCAGCGGATTTGGAGGGCAGTTGCGGTCGTGGAACCCACCGAGTGAAAGTGTGGATGCAGCCC
TGTTGCCCAACTTTACCCGTGGCAATGCCCGCGCAGACGATCTGGTACGCAATAACGGCTATGCCGCCAA
CGCCATCCAGCTGCATCAGGATCATATCGTCGGGTCTTTTTTCCGGCTCAGTCATCGCCCAAGCTGGCGC
TATCTGGGCATCGGGGAGGAAGAAGCCCGTGCCTTTTCCCGCGAGGTTGAAGCGGCATGGAAAGAGTTTG
CCGAGGATGACTGCTGCTGCATTGACGTTGAGCGAAAACGCACGTTTACCATGATGATTCGGGAAGGTGT
GGCCATGCACGCCTTTAACGGTGAACTGTTCGTTCAGGCCACCTGGGATACCAGTTCGTCGCGGCTTTTC
CGGACACAGTTCCGGATGGTCAGCCCGAAGCGCATCAGCAACCCGAACAATACCGGCGACAGCCGGAACT
GCCGTGCCGGTGTGCAGATTAATGACAGCGGTGCGGCGCTGGGATATTACGTCAGCGAGGACGGGTATCC
TGGCTGGATGCCGCAGAAATGGACATGGATACCCCGTGAGTTACCCGGCGGGCGCGCCTCGTTCATTCAC
GTTTTTGAACCCGTGGAGGACGGGCAGACTCGCGGTGCAAATGTGTTTTACAGCGTGATGGAGCAGATGA
AGATGCTCGACACGCTGCAGAACACGCAGCTGCAGAGCGCCATTGTGAAGGCGATGTATGCCGCCACCAT
TGAGAGTGAGCTGGATACGCAGTCAGCGATGGATTTTATTCTGGGCGCGAACAGTCAGGAGCAGCGGGAA
AGGCTGACCGGCTGGATTGGTGAAATTGCCGCGTATTACGCCGCAGCGCCGGTCCGGCTGGGAGGCGCAA
AAGTACCGCACCTGATGCCGGGTGACTCACTGAACCTGCAGACGGCTCAGGATACGGATAACGGCTACTC
CGTGTTTGAGCAGTCACTGCTGCGGTATATCGCTGCCGGGCTGGGTGTCTCGTATGAGCAGCTTTCCCGG
AATTACGCCCAGATGAGCTACTCCACGGCACGGGCCAGTGCGAACGAGTCGTGGGCGTACTTTATGGGGC
GGCGAAAATTCGTCGCATCCCGTCAGGCGAGCCAGATGTTTCTGTGCTGGCTGGAAGAGGCCATCGTTCG
CCGCGTGGTGACGTTACCTTCAAAAGCGCGCTTCAGTTTTCAGGAAGCCCGCAGTGCCTGGGGGAACTGC
GACTGGATAGGCTCCGGTCGTATGGCCATCGATGGTCTGAAAGAAGTTCAGGAAGCGGTGATGCTGATAG
AAGCCGGACTGAGTACCTACGAGAAAGAGTGCGCAAAACGCGGTGACGACTATCAGGAAATTTTTGCCCA
GCAGGTCCGTGAAACGATGGAGCGCCGTGCAGCCGGTCTTAAACCGCCCGCCTGGGCGGCTGCAGCATTT
GAATCCGGGCTGCGACAATCAACAGAGGAGGAGAAGAGTGACAGCAGAGCTGCGTAATCTCCCGCATATT
GCCAGCATGGCCTTTAATGAGCCGCTGATGCTTGAACCCGCCTATGCGCGGGTTTTCTTTTGTGCGCTTG
CAGGCCAGCTTGGGATCAGCAGCCTGACGGATGCGGTGTCCGGCGACAGCCTGACTGCCCAGGAGGCACT
CGCGACGCTGGCATTATCCGGTGATGATGACGGACCACGACAGGCCCGCAGTTATCAGGTCATGAACGGC
ATCGCCGTGCTGCCGGTGTCCGGCACGCTGGTCAGCCGGACGCGGGCGCTGCAGCCGTACTCGGGGATGA
CCGGTTACAACGGCATTATCGCCCGTCTGCAACAGGCTGCCAGCGATCCGATGGTGGACGGCATTCTGCT
CGATATGGACACGCCCGGCGGGATGGTGGCGGGGGCATTTGACTGCGCTGACATCATCGCCCGTGTGCGT
GACATAAAACCGGTATGGGCGCTTGCCAACGACATGAACTGCAGTGCAGGTCAGTTGCTTGCCAGTGCCG
CCTCCCGGCGTCTGGTCACGCAGACCGCCCGGACAGGCTCCATCGGCGTCATGATGGCTCACAGTAATTA
CGGTGCTGCGCTGGAGAAACAGGGTGTGGAAATCACGCTGATTTACAGCGGCAGCCATAAGGTGGATGGC
AACCCCTACAGCCATCTTCCGGATGACGTCCGGGAGACACTGCAGTCCCGGATGGACGCAACCCGCCAGA
TGTTTGCGCAGAAGGTGTCGGCATATACCGGCCTGTCCGTGCAGGTTGTGCTGGATACCGAGGCTGCAGT
GTACAGCGGTCAGGAGGCCATTGATGCCGGACTGGCTGATGAACTTGTTAACAGCACCGATGCGATCACC
GTCATGCGTGATGCACTGGATGCACGTAAATCCCGTCTCTCAGGAGGGCGAATGACCAAAGAGACTCAAT
CAACAACTGTTTCAGCCACTGCTTCGCAGGATCC
[124 nt withheld, positions 8108-8231]
C
[141 nt withheld, positions 8233-8373]
CCTTTGACGTTGGAGTCCACGTTCTTTAATAGTGGACTCTTGTTCCAAACTGGTTTAACACTCAGAATTC
GTAATCATGGTCATAGCTGTTTCCTGTGTGAAATTGTTATCCGCTCACAATTCCACACAACATACGAGCC
GGAAGCATAAAGTGTAAAGCCTGGGGTGCCTAATGAGTGAGCTAACTCACATTAATTGCGTTGCGCTCAC
TGCCCGCTTTCCAGTCGGGAAACCTGTCGTGCCAGCTGCATTAATGAATCGGCCAACGCGCGGGGAGAGG
CGGTTTGCGTATTGGGCGCTCTTCCGCTTCCTCGCTCACTGACTCGCTGCGCTCGGTCGTTCGGCTGCGG
CGAGCGGTATCAGCTCACTCAAAGGCGGTAATACGGTTATCCACAGAATCAGGGGATAACGCAGGAAAGA
ACATGTGAGCAAAAGGCCAGCAAAAGGCCAGGAACCGTAAAAAGGCCGCGTTGCTGGCGTTTTTCCATAG
GCTCCGCCCCCCTGACGAGCATCACAAAAATCGACGCTCAAGTCAGAGGTGGCGAAACCCGACAGGACTA
TAAAGATACCAGGCGTTTCCCCCTGGAAGCTCCCTCGTGCGCTCTCCTGTTCCGACCCTGCCGCTTACCG
GATACCTGTCCGCCTTTCTCCCTTCGGGAAGCGTGGCGCTTTCTCATAGCTCACGCTGTAGGTATCTCAG
TTCGGTGTAGGTCGTTCGCTCCAAGCTGGGCTGTGTGCACGAACCCCCCGTTCAGCCCGACCGCTGCGCC
TTATCCGGTAACTATCGTCTTGAGTCCAACCCGGTAAGACACGACTTATCGCCACTGGCAGCAGCCACTG
GTAACAGGATTAGCAGAGCGAGGTATGTAGGCGGTGCTACAGAGTTCTTGAAGTGGTGGCCTAACTACGG
CTACACTAGAAGAACAGTATTTGGTATCTGCGCTCTGCTGAAGCCAGTTACCTTCGGAAAAAGAGTTGGT
AGCTCTTGATCCGGCAAACAAACCACCGCTGGTAGCGGTGGTTTTTTTGTTTGCAAGCAGCAGATTACGC
GCAGAAAAAAAGGATCTCAAGAAGATCCTTTGATCTTTTCTACGGGGTCTGACGCTCAGTGGAACGAAAA
CTCACGTTAAGGGATTTTGGTCATGAGATTATCAAAAAGGATCTTCACCTAGATCCTTTTAAATTAAAAA
TGAAGTTTTAAATCAATCTAAAGTATATATGAGTAAACTTGGTCTGACAGTTACCAATGCTTAATCAGTG
AGGCACCTATCTCAGCGATCTGTCTATTTCGTTCATCCATAGTTGCCTGACTCCCCGTCGTGTAGATAAC
TACGATACGGGAGGGCTTACCATCTGGCCCCAGTGCTGCAATGATACCGCGAGACCCACGCTCACCGGCT
CCAGATTTATCAGCAATAAACCAGCCAGCCGGAAGGGCCGAGCGCAGAAGTGGTCCTGCAACTTTATCCG
CCTCCATCCAGTCTATTAATTGTTGCCGGGAAGCTAGAGTAAGTAGTTCGCCAGTTAATAGTTTGCGCAA
CGTTGTTGCCATTGCTACAGGCATCGTGGTGTCACGCTCGTCGTTTGGTATGGCTTCATTCAGCTCCGGT
TCCCAACGATCAAGGCGAGTTACATGATCCCCCATGTTGTGCAAAAAAGCGGTTAGCTCCTTCGGTCCTC
CGATCGTTGTCAGAAGTAAGTTGGCCGCAGTGTTATCACTCATGGTTATGGCAGCACTGCATAATTCTCT
TACTGTCATGCCATCCGTAAGATGCTTTTCTGTGACTGGTGAGTACTCAACCAAGTCATTCTGAGAATAG
TGTATGCGGCGACCGAGTTGCTCTTGCCCGGCGTCAATACGGGATAATACCGCGCCACATAGCAGAACTT
TAAAAGTGCTCATCATTGGAAAACGTTCTTCGGGGCGAAAACTCTCAAGGATCTTACCGCTGTTGAGATC
CAGTTCGATGTAACCCACTCGTGCACCCAACTGATCTTCAGCATCTTTTACTTTCACCAGCGTTTCTGGG
TGAGCAAAAACAGGAAGGCAAAATGCCGCAAAAAAGGGAATAAGGGCGACACGGAAATGTTGAATACTCA
TACTCTTCCTTTTTCAATATTATTGAAGCATTTATCAGGGTTATTGTCTCATGAGCGGATACATATTTGA
ATGTATTTAGAAAAATAAACAAATAGGGGTTCCGCGCACATTTCCCCGAAAAGTGCCACCTGACGTCTAA
GAAACCATTATTATCATGACATTAACCTATAAAAATAGGCGTATCACGAGGCCCTTTCGTCTCGCGCGTT
TCGGTGATGACGGTGAAAACCTCTGACACATGCAGCTCCCGGAGACGGTCACAGCTTGTCTGTAAGCGGA
TGCCGGGAGCAGACAAGCCCGTCAGGGCGCGTCAGCGGGTGTTGGCGGGTGTCGGGGCTGGCTTAA
